>Addgene plasmid #60794 | pIS1 HK1 | depositor full sequence | sequence record 97804 | pIS1 HK1 sequence 4801 bps
TAACTGGTCCGCAGTGGTGGGCCAGATGTAAACAAATGAATGTTCTTGATTCATTTATTAATTATTATGA
TTCAGAAAAACATGCAGAAAATGCTGTTATTTTTTTACATGGTAACGCGGCCTCTTCTTATTTATGGCGA
CATGTTGTGCCACATATTGAGCCAGTAGCGCGGTGTATTATACCAGACCTTATTGGTATGGGCAAATCAG
GCAAATCTGGTAATGGTTCTTATAGGTTACTTGATCATTACAAATATCTTACTGCATGGTTTGAACTTCT
TAATTTACCAAAGAAGATCATTTTTGTCGGCCATGATTGGGGTGCTTGTTTGGCATTTCATTATAGCTAT
GAGCATCAAGATAAGATCAAAGCAATAGTTCACGCTGAAAGTGTAGTAGATGTGATTGAATCATGGGATG
AATGGCCTGATATTGAAGAAGATATTGCGTTGATCAAATCTGAAGAAGGAGAAAAAATGGTTTTGGAGAA
TAACTTCTTCGTGGAAACCATGTTGCCATCAAAAATCATGAGAAAGTTAGAACCAGAAGAATTTGCAGCA
TATCTTGAACCATTCAAAGAGAAAGGTGAAGTTCGTCGTCCAACATTATCATGGCCTCGTGAAATCCCGT
TAGTAAAAGGTGGTAAACCTGACGTTGTACAAATTGTTAGGAATTATAATGCTTATCTACGTGCAAGTGA
TGATTTACCAAAAATGTTTATTGAATCGGACCCAGGATTCTTTTCCAATGCTATTGTTGAAGGTGCCAAG
AAGTTTCCTAATACTGAATTTGTCAAAGTAAAAGGTCTTCATTTTTCGCAAGAAGATGCACCTGATGAAA
TGGGAAAATATATCAAATCGTTCGTTGAGCGAGTTCTCAAAAATGAACAATAATTCTAGGAGCTCTATAC
CGGTCTCGATATCACTACTAGTGTTCTAGAGAGTCCGGGATCCCCAGCCTACTGCCTCTCCAGCACTTCT
CTCTTCAAGCGGCGACCCCCTACCCTCCCAGCGAGTTGCGCTGGGAGACGCTGGCGCCAGGGCCTGCCGG
CGCGGGGAGGAAAGCAAAATCCAACTAATGGTATATATTGTAGGGTACAGAATAGAGCGTGTGCTGTTGA
TAATATCTCTCACCCGGATCCCTCCTCACTTGCCCTGCCACTTTGCATGGTTTGATTTTGACCTGGTCCC
CCACGTGTGAAGTGTAGTGGCATCCATTTCTAATGTATGCATTCATCCAACAGAGTTATTTATTGGCTGG
AGATGGAAAATCACACCACCTGACAGGCCTTCTGGGCCTCCAAAGCCCATCCTTGGGGTTCCCCCTCCCT
GTGTGAAATGTATTATCACCAGCAGACACTGCCGGGCCTCCCTCCCGGGGGCACTGCCTGAAGGCGAGTG
TGGGCATAGCATTAGCTGCTTCCTCCCCTCCTGGCACCCACTGTGGCCTGGCATCGCATCGTGGTGTGTC
AATGCCACAAAATCGTGTGTCCGTGGAACCAGTCCTAGCCGCGTGTGACAGTCTTGCATTCTGTTTGTCT
CGTGGGGGGAGGTGGACAGTCCTGCGGAAATGTGTCTTGTCTCCATTTGGATAAAAGGAACCAACCAACA
AACAATGCCATCACTGGAATTTCCCACCGCTTTGTGAGCCGTGTCGGCGGCCGCTTCGAGCAGACATGAT
AAGATACATTGATGAGTTTGGACAAACCACAACTAGAATGCAGTGAAAAAAATGCTTTATTTGTGAAATT
TGTGATGCTATTGCTTTATTTGTAACCATTATAAGCTGCAATAAACAAGTTAACAACAACAATTGCATTC
ATTTTATGTTTCAGGTTCAGGGGGAGGTGTGGGAGGTTTTTTAAAGCAAGTAAAACCTCTACAAATGTGG
TAAAATCGATAAGGATCCAGGTGGCACTTTTCGGGGAAATGTGCGCGGAACCCCTATTTGTTTATTTTTC
TAAATACATTCAAATATGTATCCGCTCATGAGACAATAACCCTGATAAATGCTTCAATAATATTGAAAAA
GGAAGAGTATGAGTATTCAACATTTCCGTGTCGCCCTTATTCCCTTTTTTGCGGCATTTTGCCTTCCTGT
TTTTGCTCACCCAGAAACGCTGGTGAAAGTAAAAGATGCTGAAGATCAGTTGGGTGCACGAGTGGGTTAC
ATCGAACTGGATCTCAACAGCGGTAAGATCCTTGAGAGTTTTCGCCCCGAAGAACGTTTTCCAATGATGA
GCACTTTTAAAGTTCTGCTATGTGGCGCGGTATTATCCCGTATTGACGCCGGGCAAGAGCAACTCGGTCG
CCGCATACACTATTCTCAGAATGACTTGGTTGAGTACTCACCAGTCACAGAAAAGCATCTTACGGATGGC
ATGACAGTAAGAGAATTATGCAGTGCTGCCATAACCATGAGTGATAACACTGCGGCCAACTTACTTCTGA
CAACGATCGGAGGACCGAAGGAGCTAACCGCTTTTTTGCACAACATGGGGGATCATGTAACTCGCCTTGA
TCGTTGGGAACCGGAGCTGAATGAAGCCATACCAAACGACGAGCGTGACACCACGATGCCTGTAGCAATG
GCAACAACGTTGCGCAAACTATTAACTGGCGAACTACTTACTCTAGCTTCCCGGCAACAATTAATAGACT
GGATGGAGGCGGATAAAGTTGCAGGACCACTTCTGCGCTCGGCCCTTCCGGCTGGCTGGTTTATTGCTGA
TAAATCTGGAGCCGGTGAGCGTGGGTCTCGCGGTATCATTGCAGCACTGGGGCCAGATGGTAAGCCCTCC
CGTATCGTAGTTATCTACACGACGGGGAGTCAGGCAACTATGGATGAACGAAATAGACAGATCGCTGAGA
TAGGTGCCTCACTGATTAAGCATTGGTAACTGTCAGACCAAGTTTACTCATATATACTTTAGATTGATTT
AAAACTTCATTTTTAATTTAAAAGGATCTAGGTGAAGATCCTTTTTGATAATCTCATGACCAAAATCCCT
TAACGTGAGTTTTCGTTCCACTGAGCGTCAGACCCCGTAGAAAAGATCAAAGGATCTTCTTGAGATCCTT
TTTTTCTGCGCGTAATCTGCTGCTTGCAAACAAAAAAACCACCGCTACCAGCGGTGGTTTGTTTGCCGGA
TCAAGAGCTACCAACTCTTTTTCCGAAGGTAACTGGCTTCAGCAGAGCGCAGATACCAAATACTGTTCTT
CTAGTGTAGCCGTAGTTAGGCCACCACTTCAAGAACTCTGTAGCACCGCCTACATACCTCGCTCTGCTAA
TCCTGTTACCAGTGGCTGCTGCCAGTGGCGATAAGTCGTGTCTTACCGGGTTGGACTCAAGACGATAGTT
ACCGGATAAGGCGCAGCGGTCGGGCTGAACGGGGGGTTCGTGCACACAGCCCAGCTTGGAGCGAACGACC
TACACCGAACTGAGATACCTACAGCGTGAGCTATGAGAAAGCGCCACGCTTCCCGAAGGGAGAAAGGCGG
ACAGGTATCCGGTAAGCGGCAGGGTCGGAACAGGAGAGCGCACGAGGGAGCTTCCAGGGGGAAACGCCTG
GTATCTTTATAGTCCTGTCGGGTTTCGCCACCTCTGACTTGAGCGTCGATTTTTGTGATGCTCGTCAGGG
GGGCGGAGCCTATGGAAAAACGCCAGCAACGCGGCCTTTTTACGGTTCCTGGCCTTTTGCTGGCCTTTTG
CTCACATGGCTCGACAGATCTAAATGAGTCTTCGGACCTCGCGGGGGCCGCTTAAGCGGTGGTTAGGGTT
TGTCTGACGCGGGGGGAGGGGGAAGGAACGAAACACTCTCATTCGGAGGCGGCTCGGGGTTTGGTCTTGG
TGGCCACGGGCACGCAGAAGAGCGCCGCGATCCTCTTAAGCACCCCCCCGCCCTCCGTGGAGGCGGGGGT
TTGGTCGGCGGGTGGTAACTGGCGGGCCGCTGACTCGGGCGGGTCGCGCGCCCCAGAGTGTGACCTTTTC
GGTCTGCTCGCAGACCCCCGGGCGGCGCCGCCGCGGCGGCGACGGGCTCGCTGGGTCCTAGGCTCCATGG
GGACCGTATACGTGGACAGGCTCTGGAGCATCCGCACGACTGCGGTGATATTACCGGAGACCTTCTGCGG
GACGAGCCGGGTCACGCGGCTGACGCGGAGCGTCCGTTGGGCGACAAACACCAGGACGGGGCACAGGTAC
ACTATCTTGTCACCCGGAGGCGCGAGGGACTGCAGGAGCTTCAGGGAGTGGCGCAGCTGCTTCATCCCCG
TGGCCCGTTGCTCGCGTTTGCTGGCGGTGTCCCCGGAAGAAATATATTTGCATGTCTTTAGTTCTATGAT
GACACAAACCCCGCCCAGCGTCTTGTCATTGGCGAATTCGAACACGCAGATGCAGTCGGGGCGGCGCGGT
CCCAGGTCCACTTCGCATATTAAGGTGACGCGTGTGGCCTCGAACACCGAGCGACCCTGCAGCGACCCGC
TTAAAAGCTTGATTCTTCTGACACAACAGTCTCGAACTTAAGCTGCAGAAGTTGGTCGTGAGGCACTGGG
CAGGTAAGTATCAAGGTTACAAGACAGGTTTAAGGAGACCAATAGAAACTGGGCTTGTCGAGACAGAGAA
GACTCTTGCGTTTCTGATAGGCACCTATTGGTCTTACTGACATCCACTTTGCCTTTCTCTCCACAGGTGT
CCACTCCCAGTTCAATTACAGCTCTTAAGGCTAGAGTACTTAATACGACTCACTATAGGCTAGCCACCAT
GACTTCGAAAGTTTATGATCCAGAACAAAGGAAACGGATGA
Features (pLannotate 1.2.2; 9 found; start..end, strand, type, name):
   1680..1801    -  polyA_signal   SV40 poly(A) signal: SV40 polyadenylation signal
   1824..1892    -  CDS            large T antigen (fragment): large T antigen from SV40 (simian virus 40)
   1934..2038    +  promoter       AmpR promoter: bla
   2039..2899    +  CDS            AmpR: β-lactamase; bla; confers resistance to ampicillin, carbenicillin, and related antibiotics
   3070..3658    +  rep_origin     ori: high-copy-number ColE1/pMB1/pBR322/pUC origin of replication
   3733..4484    +  promoter       HSV TK promoter: herpes simplex virus thymidine kinase promoter
   4554..4686    +  intron         chimeric intron: chimera between introns from human β-globin and immunoglobulin heavy chain genes
   4731..4749    +  promoter       T7 promoter: promoter for bacteriophage T7 RNA polymerase
   4759..893     +  CDS            Rluc (across the origin): luciferase from the anthozoan coelenterate Renilla reniformis (sea pansy)
