[The description below was written by a language model from this plasmid's Addgene catalogue record and pLannotate feature annotations shown in this document.]
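Description:
pIS1 HK1 is a mammalian luciferase reporter plasmid built on the pIS1 backbone and designed to measure microRNA-mediated repression, specifically by miR-155. It is propagated in E. coli as a high-copy plasmid through a ColE1/pUC-type origin and is selected with ampicillin via the β-lactamase gene and its native promoter. No mammalian selection marker is annotated, which is consistent with use in transient transfection assays.

The reporter unit is driven by the herpes simplex virus thymidine kinase promoter, a relatively modest constitutive promoter. This is followed by a chimeric β-globin/immunoglobulin intron that promotes efficient processing and expression of the transcript, and by a T7 promoter that would allow in vitro transcription. These elements lie upstream of the Renilla luciferase coding sequence, which spans the numbering origin of the circular record.

According to the catalogue entry, the human HK1 (hexokinase 1) 3′ UTR, carrying wild-type miR-155 binding sites, was inserted between XbaI and NotI sites. The feature table does not annotate this insert, but the unannotated stretch between the end of the luciferase gene and the SV40 polyadenylation signal is where it would be expected to sit. The SV40 signal and an adjacent large T antigen fragment are annotated on the reverse strand, which may simply reflect how the annotation tool matched this bidirectional element.

Because the HK1 UTR forms the 3′ UTR of the luciferase mRNA, miR-155 binding to its sites reduces Renilla output. This allows repression to be quantified and compared across cellular contexts, which is the stated purpose of the construct.
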