Addgene plasmid #60794: pIS1 HK1
Purpose: Luciferase reporter to measure miR-155 mediated differential repression. Contains HK1 3' UTR and wild-type miR-155 sites
Depositing lab: David Bartel. Depositing organization: Whitehead Institute for Biomedical Research. Publication: Global analyses of the effect of different cellular contexts on microRNA targeting. Nam JW, Rissland OS, Koppstein D, Abreu-Goodger C, Jan CH, Agarwal V, Yildirim MA, Rodriguez A, Bartel DP. Mol Cell. 2014 Mar 20;53(6):1031-43. doi: 10.1016/j.molcel.2014.02.013. Epub 2014 Mar 13. PubMed 24631284.
Backbone
  Vector backbone: pIS1
  Backbone manufacturer: Bartel lab (Addgene plasmid # 12179)
  Backbone size w/o insert (bp): 4085
  Vector type: Mammalian Expression, Luciferase
Growth in bacteria
  Bacterial resistance: Ampicillin, 100 μg/mL
  Growth temperature: 37°C
  Growth strain: DH5alpha
  Copy number: High Copy
Gene/Insert
  Gene/Insert name: HK1 3'UTR and wild-type miR-155 binding site
  Species: H. sapiens (human)
  Entrez Gene: HK1 (a.k.a. HK, HK1-ta, HK1-tb, HK1-tc, HKD, HKI, HMSNR, HXK1, NEDVIBA, NMSR, RP79, hexokinase)
  Promoter: thymidine kinase (HSV-TK promoter)
  Cloning method: Restriction Enzyme; 5′ cloning site XbaI (not destroyed); 3′ cloning site NotI (not destroyed)
  Sequencing primers: 5′ chim-int-F (5'-TCTTACTGACATCCACTTTGCC-3') to confirm luciferase; 3′ EBV-rev
Terms and licenses: Academic/Nonprofit Terms; Industry Terms: Not Available to Industry
How to cite: pIS1 HK1 was a gift from David Bartel (Addgene plasmid # 60794 ; http://n2t.net/addgene:60794 ; RRID:Addgene_60794)
