>Addgene plasmid #60794 | pIS1 HK1 | addgene partial sequence | sequence record 98373 | Rluc-F 5'-ccaggattcttttccaatgc-3'
AAGTAAAAGGTCTTCATTTTTCGCAAGAAGATGCACCTGATGAAATGGGAAAATATATCAAATCGTTCGT
TGAGCGAGTTCTCAAAAATGAACAATAATTCTAGGAGCTCTATACCGGTCTCGATATCACTACTAGTGTT
CTAGAGAGTCCGGGATCCCCAGCCTACTGCCTCTCCAGCACTTCTCTCTTCAAGCGGCGACCCCCTACCC
TCCCAGCGAGTTGCGCTGGGAGACGCTGGCGCCAGGGCCTGCCGGCGCGGGGAGGAAAGCAAAATCCAAC
TAATGGTATATATTGTAGGGTACAGAATAGAGCGTGTGCTGTTGATAATATCTCTCACCCGGATCCCTCC
TCACTTGCCCTGCCACTTTGCATGGTTTGATTTTGACCTGGTCCCCCACGTGTGAAGTGTAGTGGCATCC
ATTTCTAATGTATGCATTCATCCAACAGAGTTATTTATTGGCTGGAGATGGAAAATCACACCACCTGACA
GGCCTTCTGGGCCTCCAAAGCCCATCCTTGGGGTTCCCCCTCCCTGTGTGAAATGTATTATCACCAGCAG
ACACTGCCGGGCCTCCCTCCCGGGGGCACTGCCTGAAGGCGAGTGTGGGCATAGCATTAGCTGCTTCCTC
CCCTCCTGGCACCCACTGTGGCCTGGCATCGCATCGTGGTGTGTCAATGCCACAAAATCGTGTGTCCGTG
G
