>Addgene plasmid #60794 | pIS1 HK1 | addgene partial sequence | sequence record 98472 | EBV-rev 5'-GTGGTTTGTCCAAACTCATC-3'
AGCGGCCGCCGACACGGCTCACAAAGCGGTGGGAAATTCCAGTGATGGCATTGTTTGTTGGTTGGTTCCT
TTTATCCAAATGGAGACAAGACACATTTCCGCAGGACTGTCCACCTCCCCCCACGAGACAAACAGAATGC
AAGACTGTCACACGCGGCTAGGACTGGTTCCACGGACACACGATTTTGTGGCATTGACACACCACGATGC
GATGCCAGGCCACAGTGGGTGCCAGGAGGGGAGGAAGCAGCTAATGCTATGCCCACACTCGCCTTCAGGC
AGTGCCCCCGGGAGGGAGGCCCGGCAGTGTCTGCTGGTGATAATACATTTCACACAGGGAGGGGGAACCC
CAAGGATGGGCTTTGGAGGCCCAGAAGGCCTGTCAGGTGGTGTGATTTTCCATCTCCAGCCAATAAATAA
CTCTGTTGGATGAATGCATACATTAGAAATGGATGCCACTACACTTCACACGTGGGGGACCAGGTCAAAA
TCAAACCATGCAAAGTGGCAGGGCAAGTGAGGAGGGATCCGGGTGAGAGATATTATCAACAGCACACGCT
CTATTCTGTACCCTACAATATATACCATTAGTTGGATTTTGCTTTCCTCCCCGCGCCGGCAGGCCCTGGC
GCCAGCGTCTCCCAGCGCAACTCGCTGGGAGGGTAGGGGGTCGCCGCTTGAAGAGAGAAGTGCTGGAGAG
GCAGTAGGCTGGGGATCCCGGACTCTCTAGAACACTAGTAGTGATATCGAGACCGGTATAGAGCTCCTAG
AATTATTGTTCATTT
